Addgene plasmid #190609: doraWT_rescue_construct
Purpose: Puromycin-selectable expression of Dora (CG34401) in Drosophila S2 cells
Depositing lab: David Bartel. Depositing organization: Whitehead Institute for Biomedical Research. Publication: Endogenous transcripts direct microRNA degradation in Drosophila, and this targeted degradation is required for proper embryonic development. Kingston ER, Blodgett LW, Bartel DP. Mol Cell. 2022 Sep 15. pii: S1097-2765(22)00849-8. doi: 10.1016/j.molcel.2022.08.029. PubMed 36150386.
Backbone
  Vector backbone: pAc-sgRNA-Cas9
  Backbone manufacturer: Ji-Long Liu
  Backbone size w/o insert (bp): 6300
  Total vector size (bp): 12427
  Modifications to backbone: double-digested with BstZ17I and SapI to disrupt sgRNA expression
  Vector type: Insect Expression
  Selectable markers: Puromycin
Growth in bacteria
  Bacterial resistance: Ampicillin, 100 μg/mL
  Growth temperature: 37°C
  Growth strain: DH5alpha
  Copy number: High Copy
Gene/Insert
  Gene/Insert name: Dorado (alt names: Dora; CG34401)
  Species: D. melanogaster (fly)
  Insert size (bp): 6286
  Entrez Gene: CG34401 (a.k.a. Dmel_CG34401, CG15037, CG17757, CG32542, CG7307, CG7317, Dmel\CG34401, Dmel_CG17757, Dmel_CG32542)
  Promoter: Actin-5c
  Cloning method: Restriction Enzyme; 5′ cloning site EcoRI (not destroyed); 3′ cloning site FseI (not destroyed)
  Sequencing primers: 5′ gagttcttgtgctgtgtgga
Terms and licenses: Academic/Nonprofit Terms; Industry Terms: Not Available to Industry
How to cite: doraWT_rescue_construct was a gift from David Bartel (Addgene plasmid # 190609 ; http://n2t.net/addgene:190609 ; RRID:Addgene_190609)
