[The description below was written by a language model from this plasmid's Addgene catalogue record and pLannotate feature annotations shown in this document.]
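Description:
doraWT_rescue_construct is an insect expression plasmid of about 12.4 kb for puromycin-selectable expression of wild-type Dora (Dorado, CG34401) in Drosophila S2 cells. It is built on the pAc-sgRNA-Cas9 backbone, with the roughly 6.3 kb D. melanogaster Dora coding sequence cloned between EcoRI and FseI sites. From the layout this is evidently where the parental Cas9 reading frame sat, although the record does not say so explicitly. In bacteria the plasmid is maintained at high copy from a ColE1/pUC-type origin and selected with ampicillin through the bla gene and its promoter.

Expression is driven by the Drosophila actin 5C promoter, a strong constitutive promoter in S2 cells, which lies directly upstream of the Dora open reading frame. Dora is annotated as the fly ZSWIM8 orthologue, the substrate-recognition component of an E3 ubiquitin ligase complex that promotes target-directed microRNA degradation by triggering Argonaute (AGO1) turnover. A fragment of the nucleoplasmin nuclear localization signal, a backbone remnant, abuts the 3′ end of the coding sequence. It is followed after a short unannotated gap by the puromycin N-acetyltransferase gene and an SV40 polyadenylation signal. This arrangement suggests that the resistance marker is co-expressed from the same transcript, but the linking element is not identified in the feature table.

The backbone's sgRNA cassette was deliberately disrupted by BstZ17I/SapI digestion, leaving only a partial dU6-2 promoter and the gRNA scaffold, along with other non-functional fragments (tetracycline resistance, SV40 large T antigen). As the name indicates, the plasmid appears intended to restore wild-type Dora in rescue experiments studying microRNA degradation.
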