Features (pLannotate 1.2.2; 13 found; start..end, strand, type, name):
   1494..7802    +  CDS            ZSWM8_DROME: Experimental evidence at transcript level: Swiss-Prot protein existence level 2. Substrate recognition component of a SCF-like E3 ubiquitin- protein ligase complex that promotes target-directed microRNA degradation (TDMD), a process that mediates degradation of microRNAs (miRNAs) (PubMed:33184237). The SCF-like E3 ubiquitin-protein ligase complex acts by catalyzing ubiquitination and subsequent degradation of AGO1, thereby exposing miRNAs for degradation (By similarity). From Drosophila melanogaster (Fruit fly).
   7800..7829    +  CDS            nucleoplasmin NLS (fragment): bipartite nuclear localization signal from nucleoplasmin
   7923..8522    +  CDS            PuroR: puromycin N-acetyltransferase; pac from Streptomyces alboniger; confers resistance to puromycin
   8530..8664    -  polyA_signal   SV40 poly(A) signal: SV40 polyadenylation signal
   8687..8771    -  CDS            large T antigen (fragment): large T antigen from SV40 (simian virus 40)
   8772..9219    +  CDS            TcR (fragment): tetracycline efflux protein; tet; confers resistance to tetracycline
   9265..9853    -  rep_origin     ori: high-copy-number ColE1/pMB1/pBR322/pUC origin of replication
  10024..10884   -  CDS            AmpR: β-lactamase; bla; confers resistance to ampicillin, carbenicillin, and related antibiotics
  10885..10989   -  promoter       AmpR promoter: bla
  11139..11220   +  promoter       Ac5 promoter (fragment): Drosophila melanogaster actin 5C promoter
  11227..11302   -  misc_RNA       gRNA scaffold: guide RNA scaffold for the Streptococcus pyogenes CRISPR/Cas9 system
  11303..11448   -  promoter       dU6-2 promoter (fragment): RNA polymerase III promoter for Drosophila U6-2 snRNA (Das et al., 1987)
  11449..1453    +  promoter       Ac5 promoter (across the origin): Drosophila melanogaster actin 5c promoter
>Addgene plasmid #190609 | doraWT_rescue_construct | addgene full sequence | sequence record 373470 | Addgene NGS Result
ATGCTCAACGCACCGCATGTTGCCGTTTCCTTTTATGCGTCATTTTGGCTCGAAATAGGCAATTATTTAA
ACAAAGATTAGTCAACGAAAACGCTAAAATAAATAAGTCTACAATATGGTTACTTATTGCCATGTGTGTG
CAGCCAACGATAGCAACAAAAGCAACAACACAGGTGGCTTTCCCTCTTTCACTTTTTGTTTGCAAGCCGC
GTGCGAGCAAGACGGCACGACCGGCAAACGCAATTACGCTGACAAAGAGCAGACGAAGTTTTGGCGAAAA
ACATCAAGGCGCCTGATACGAATGCATTTGCAATAACAATTGCGATATTTAATATTGTTTATGAAGCTGT
TTGACTTCAAAACACACAAAAAAAAAAATAAAACAAATTATTTGAAAGAGAATTAGGAATCGGACGCTTA
TCGTTAGGGTAACAACAAGAAATGCTTACTGAGTCACAGCCTCTGGAAAACTGCCGCAAGCCAGAGAGAG
AGAGAAAAAGAGGGAGAGCAGCTTAGACCGCATGTGCTTGTGTGTGAGGCGTCTCTCTCTTCGTCTCTGT
TGCGCAAACGCATAGACTGCACTGAAAAAATCGATTACCTATTTTTTATGAATGAATATTTGCACTATTA
CTATTCAAAACTATTAAGATAGCAATCACATTCAATAGCCAAATACTATACCACCTGAGCGATGCAACGA
AATGATCAATTTGAGCAAAAATGCTGCATATTTAGGACGGCATCATTATAGAAATGCTTCTTGCTGTGTA
CTTTTCTCTCGTCTGGCAGCTGTTTCGCCGTTATTGTTAAAACCGGCTTAAGTTAGGTGTGTTTTCTACG
ACTAGTGAATGCCCTACTAGAAGATGTGTGTTGCACAAAATGTCCCTGGAATAACCAATTTGAAGTGCAG
ATAGCAGTAAACGTAAGCTAATATGAATATTATTTAACTGTAATGTTTTAATATCGCTGGACATTACTAA
TAAACCCACTATAAACACATGTACATATGTATGTTTTGGCATACAATGAGTAGTTGGGGAAAAAATGTGT
AAAAGCACCGTGACCATCACAGCATAAAGATAACCAGCTGAAGTATCGAATATGAGTAACCCCCAAATTG
AATCACATGCCGCAACTGATAGGACCCATGGAAGTACACTCTTCATGGCGATATACAAGACACACACAAG
CACGAACACCCAGTTGCGGAGGAAATTCTCCGTAAATGAAAACCCAATCGGCGAACAATTCATACCCATA
TATGGTAAAAGTTTTGAACGCGACTTGAGAGCGGAGAGCATTGCGGCTGATAAGGTTTTAGCGCTAAGCG
GGCTTTATAAAACGGGCTGCGGGACCAGTTTTCATATCACTACCGTTTGAGTTCTTGTGCTGTGTGGATA
CTCCTCCCGACACAAAGCCGCTCCATCAGCCAGCAGTCGTCTAATCCAGAGACCCCGGATCGGGGTACCT
ACTAGTCCAGTGTGGTGGAATTCATGGACCGCTTCAGCTTCGACGACTCCATCCGCTTCGAGGAAGACTC
CCTCTGCAGCTGGAGCTCTGAACCGGAATCGCTGTGCAACAACTGGCGCGGCTGGAAGAAGCCCGCTGCA
GGCAGCGGCGCAGGCAATGGCGGCTTGAGCGGCATGGGCGGTATGGCTGTGGCCGGCGGCTCAGGAGCAC
CGCCGTTCGGAGGAGCAGGAGCCTCTGGTTCCTGCACACCGGGCGGCAATGGAACGGCCATGGCCAACAC
ATCCACCTGCGGCAGACATTATGAAGTATCCACATTGGCCGAACTGGCAGCCCGCTGTGTGGCCTCCTAC
ATACCGTTCGAGCTGGTTGAGCACGTGTATCCGCCGGTGCCGGAGCAGCTGCAGCTGCGCATTGCGTTCT
GGAGCTTTCCGGACAACGAGGAGGACATCCGGCTCTACTCCTGTCTGGCCAATAGCTCGGCGGACGAGTT
CAATCGCGGCGACTCGTTGTTTCGGTTGCGAGCTGTCAAGGATCCGCTGCAGATAGGCTTTCACCTCTCG
GCCAGCGTTGTCAATCAGACGCCGCGTGCCTATTTCAATGTGGCCGTCACCTTTGACCGCCGACGCATCT
CCTCTTGCAACTGCACCTGCACCTCGTCCGCCTACTGGTGCTCCCACGTAGTCGCCGTTTGTCTGCATCG
CATCCATTGCCCCCAGGAGGTCTGTCTGCGTGCCCCGGTATCGGAATCATTGACTCGCCTGCAACGCGAC
CAATTGCAAAAGTTTGCCCAGTATCTGATCAGCGAGCTGCCTCAGCAGATCTTGCCGACGGCTCAGCGGC
TCCTGGATGAGTTGCTCAGTGCGCAACCCACGGCGATCAACACTGTGTGCGGTGCACCTGATCCCACGGC
TGGGGCCTCGATCAACGACCAGACCAGCTGGTATCTGGACGAGAAGACGTTGCATAACAACATTAAACGA
ATCCTCATCAAGTTCTGTTTGCCCGCCCCGATTGTGTTTAGCGACGTAAACTATCTGACGAACTCGGCTC
CCCCAGCGGCGGCCGAATGGAGCTCGCTACTCCGACCGCTGCGGGGACGTGAGCCGGAGGGCATGTGGAA
TCTACTTTCGATCGTACGCGAGATGTACAGGCGCTGTGATCGGAACGCAGTGCGTCTGCTGGAGATCATC
ACGGAGGAGTGCTTGTACTGCGATCAGATACTCATCTGGTGGTTCCAGACGAAGTTGGCACTGATGATGG
GGTCCCACGGCCACTCCGGCGGTAAGCATTCTAACACTCACTCCAACTCCACGGCACTGCAGCATGCTTG
CAGTTCGCTGTGCGACGAAATCGTGGCACTGTGGCGATTGGCAGCGCTCAATCCCGGCCTGGCGCCGGAT
GAGCGAGATATGCTGCACGCTCAGTTCACGGCCTGGCATCTAAAGATTCTTGACCGGGTGGTCAAGAGCC
GAATGATGCCGTCGTACACCAACAAGCACCAGCAGAACTCGCGATCCGAGACGGAGCTGTTTATCGGCTT
CAAGCCGGCCATCGAGGCGTGCTACTTGGACTGGGAGGGCTACCCCATACCGGGAGTGACGCACACCCAC
GACACGAATCCCATCTACTACTCGCCGTTCACTTGCTTCAAGCACACGGACCTCAAGGGCGAGTCTAACA
ATCCCGGCCAGCTGAATGCCACCCAAGCGCTGATGTCGAACAACAAGCACTACAATTACTTTAGTTCATC
CAGCGATCATGGCATGCACGCAGGAGCCTTCAAGCAGAGGTTGGACCGGCCTTTTCGTGAGTCGCGATTC
TATACGAATCCGGCCGATCTGGACGGAGGAGCAGCGTTGGCGGGCGGAGGATCCGGTAGGTTTTCCACGG
GACTGGGCTCCGTTGCCGTTGGAGGAGCTGGTGCAGGAGGCTTGGGTCAGATGAGCGGAGGAGTTAACAA
CTCTGTTGGAGGATCAGCGGCCGCCGAAGTGAATCCCGTGCAGCAGCAGCTTCCCAGTGGCTCGGCGGGA
GTCGGTGCCTCTGTGACAAATGCCAAGGTTGTGGTAGCAACAGATGGCAATCGTTCGAGTGCCAGCAGCG
AGGGATTCTGCGAGAACGACGATTTCGGCGGCGACACCAGCAGCAGTCACAACTACTGTCCACCTGGACA
GGCGGTTGTGCCTGGCCAGAAATCAGCCCTCACGGAGTCGGATTCGCAGAGCAGCTTCGATGCAGTGTCG
CATCAGAGCAAGGATGAGCCACCAGTCGGGGGAGTGGGTGTGGCAGTGGGTGTTGAACAAGCCCTTTCCA
CATCTGACACTTCGTCGGCCTCCTCCTCATCGTCATCTGCTTCTACAGCTTCAGGGAGCTCTAATAGTTC
CACTTCCTCTATGCTTATGGCTGGACAGGAGGCTACTGTCGGTGTTGGTGGCGCTGTGCAGCAAACAACT
CGTCGCCTCAGCAAGGATGAATCCTTTAGTAGCAGTAGCGACGAGTTCAACCAGGGAGGCGTGGGTGGAT
CAGCAGGTCGAGTGGCTATGGCCTCCAGTGGAAGCGGATCGGGTGCTGGCGACACAGTAGCGGTGGGATC
GGGATCAACAGCTGGCGGAGATCTGACGCCGGTGCCCAGCACGTCGGCAGCTGCCCGTGCTGCCTTGGCC
GCCAGCTCGACAGGGCCGGTGATTTCTGCTTCACCTCATCTCGCAGCTAGCGCCGCTGGAGGCTTAGGAG
TGCTGGGTGTGGGTGCAGACCAGCCTTGCACCTCATCCGCGCATGCAGCCCGAGCACTGGCAGCTGCAGT
GGCTGCTTCCAGCGATAAGCCGCATGTTTTCTCCAATGTACGGCCCACAGAGGACGCCTGGGATATACTG
CTGGCCAGAGCCGAGGGTTTGCATGCCCACGGTCACGGAGCCGAGGCTTGCATCCTGGCCGTCCGTCTGG
CCGAACAGATGCTGGCGAATCCGCCTAACCTACTTCTGGAACTGCCACCCGCACCCAAAAGAAAGGGCAA
GAAGCAAAACGTGAATCCCATCTCGCATCAGCTGACAGTTGTGGCCTCTGCAACGCTGTCCAAGTGCGCT
TTTCTGTGCACAGTGCTGTCGGAGAACTCTGAACACTATCACATTGGCTTTCGGATATGCCTATTCGCCT
TGGAGATGCCGCGACCGCCAGCAAGCACCAAGCCCCTGGAAGTCAAGCTGGCCAACCAGGAGGCGGACAT
ACTGGCTCTACTAAAGCGCCTGCCGCTGGGATCCGCGGAACTGCAAGTAATCCGAGAGCGAGCTGAGCAA
CTGCGCAGCGGAACCTTTAAGACGCGAGGAGAGGCTCTATTGCCTATTAACCTGGCCACGTTTATTTTCG
ATGCCCTAGTTACACTCAGCCCCTTAGGTGGATCCACAATTGTCCCTGGCGTGGCATCCACTAGTGGTGT
ATCAAGTGCGGCCGGCAAGTCTATGGTCAATACAGGCACACGTTTGCTGCTCTACAAGCACAACAGCGAT
GAGAGTCTGGGATTCGATGCTGCAGTGGCTGCTCTCGGACTAAAAGCCAATGTGTCGGAGGCAGAGCATC
CGTTGTTGTGCGAAGGAACCCGCCGGCAGCGCGGGGATCTTGCTCTGACATTGCTTTCACACTACAAGGA
TGAGCCCCGCAAGATAGCCAAGATCATGGAGAAGCTTCTGGACAGGGACATACATACGCTTCTAAATGCG
CCACTCCTGCCCGCTTACTACTCGAGTAACCCGCCTGTGAGGACGCGAAGTAATCAGCCCACGCGTAGGG
AGGATCACGATTATGGCGGTGGCTCTGGATGCGCCTCTTCCAACTGCAATCCGGTAGCCAATTTGTGTGA
ACTTTTGCCGGCGGACTACGGCAGTGTGGGTGGAAACAGTCGACCACACAGCTCCACGAGTGCCGAACTG
GAACTAAGCATGTGTGCCCTGAGCATGGCCAGCAGTGGTAGCCAGTCGGGAGGCGTTCAAGGCATGGTGC
CCACAACGAATGCAGCGGGAACCACGGGAACACCCAGTTCCAGCAGCACGACGGTCAGTGGGAGCCAGAA
TCCCAATGGTAATCCCAGTGGCAGCGGTGGAGGAGGAAATGGCGGAGGTGGTAACGGAGGAGGAGGAGGC
GGTGGCGGTGGTGGTGGAGGCTCCACCAGTAGCCGAAGCAAGGAAAGCCGGTACAAGGGAAAGAGAGCAT
ATCCCTCGATACCCAACCAGCCATCGGAAGCCAGTGCTCACTTTATGTTCGAGCTGGCCAAGAATGTGCT
GACCAAGGCCGGCGGCAATAGTTCCACATCGCTCTTCACCCAGGCGAGCACGAGCCAAAATCACCATGGA
CCGCACCGTGCCCTCCACATGTGCGCCTTCCAACTAGGGCTGTATGCCCTCGGTCTGCACAACTGTGTGA
GTCCCAATTGGCTATCGAGGACGTACTCGTCGCACGTCTCCTGGATCCTGGGGCAAGCTATGGAAATTGG
TGCGCCGGCGATAAGCTTTCTGATAGACACTTGGGAGGCGCATCTAACGCCTCCCGAAGCAGCTGGCATG
GCCGATCGTGCGTCGCGCGGATGGGACAGCAACATGGTCTATCCGGCGGCGGAGCTGGCTCTGTCCGTTC
TGCCCCACGCAGCTGCCCTCAATCCCAACGAGATCCAGCGTGCGATTCTGCAGTGCAAGGAGCAAAGCGA
TCTGATGCTGGAGCGGGCCTGTCTCACCGTGGAGACAGCTGCCAAGGGCGGCGGCGTCTATCCGGAGGTG
CTATTCCAGGTGGCCCGCTACTGGTACGAGCTGTACATGCGGAACACGCCGAATAACAGCGAGTTCGAGC
CGCACGATGACACCATGGACCATTCGGCCGTGAGTCTGAGCGCCCTCATTGAGTCCCAGCAGCAGCATGA
GCTCCAGCAACAACAACAGGCAGTGCAGCAGCAACAGGCGGTTCAGCAGCAGCAGCAGGTGGTGCAGCAA
CAGCAGCAAGTGGTGCAGCAGCAACAACAGCTTGGCATGCCCAATTCCGTGGTGCCAGGCGGCGTTGGCC
CCGGCCCCGGACTACCCGTAGCAGTGCAGCCACCCGTAGTTGGTTCTGTCCAGAATCCACAGGCCCAATT
CCAACCCGTGGGCGTCGCCTCACTGGCTCCCCTCGGACTGGCGCAGTATCCACCGTACAGCTTCTGCCAG
GGCTTGTATGCGCACCACCACAACATGAGCTATCCGCCCGGGCAGATGCAGATGTTCATTTCGGCAGGGC
CGCCGCCGCCACCTCAAGCATACGGCGGCTACCAGCAGCCGCCGCCACAGCAGCCGCCGAATCCGCAGCA
ACAGCAGCAGGTTGTGCAACAGCAGGTGCAGCAGCAGCAGGTGGTGCAACAGCAACAGCAGCAGGTTCAG
ATGGCCGGGCAGGCGCCACCAGGTCACCCTGGGCAGCAAGGACATCCAGGCCAACCGCCCTCTGGCTTCC
AGCCGCAACCACCGCCAGGAGCATTCCAGGCGCTGCCGCCGCAGGCCTATCAGGCAATGCAAGCGGGTCC
CCCGGGCCCGCCGATGGGTCCGCCTCAGGGCTACTATGGTCCACCACCACCACCGCCTCCGAACGGTCCG
CCTGGCGTGGGCGTGGGCGTCGGAGTCGGCGTTGGAGTGGGCGTGATGCCAATGCGCCAGCATCAGCACC
AACATCCCGTTTACCCATTCATGCAGCAGGCGCCGCCGCAGCCACCGCAGCAGCAACAACCGCCGCCCTC
GCAGCCACCCGTGCGACAACGACAACCACATCAGTTTACACCCACCCAGCTGCGATATCTGCTGGCTGCC
TACAATGTGGGCATGCTGGCCATGGAAACACTGGCGCGACGCGTCCACGACGATCGGCCGCAGGCGAAGT
ATGCCCGCAATCCGCCGTACGGCGAGGATGTGAAATGGTTGCTACGGATCAGCAAGAAACTGGGCACCCA
GTATCTGCACCAGTTCTGCATCTGTGCGGTCAACTCGATCGTGAGTCCGTTCGTGCTGCATGACGTGGCC
ATTGAGTCCGCCCACTATCTGGGCAGGAACAACCACCAGATGGTGATGCAGCACCTGCGTTCTGCGCTCA
CGCCTCTCGTCCAGAAGTGTCAGCAGATGTACATCCAATGCATCCATCAGAAGCTGTATCATCTGACCCA
GGGCGACTATGAGGAGTTTGCCAGCATTGTAGTGGCGGCACGCGCCGCTTTCCAGATCACGCCGGAGGGG
AACGCGCAATTCAAGGACTGGCTGCAGTCTATCAAGCGATCGAAATCATGCAAAAAGGAGCTGTGGACCC
AGATCAATGCGGCCCTGCAGAGCAACTCCAAAAAGGCCGGCCAGGCAAAAAAGAAAAAGGGATCAGGCAA
GCTTGAGGGCAGAGGAAGTCTTCTAACATGCGGTGACGTGGAGGAGAATCCCGGCCCTGCTAGCGGTAGC
GGCAGCGGTAGCATGACCGAGTACAAGCCCACGGTGCGCCTCGCCACCCGCGACGACGTCCCCCGGGCCG
TACGCACCCTCGCCGCCGCGTTCGCCGACTACCCCGCCACGCGCCACACCGTCGACCCGGACCGCCACAT
CGAGCGGGTCACCGAGCTGCAAGAACTCTTCCTCACGCGCGTCGGGCTCGACATCGGCAAGGTGTGGGTC
GCGGACGACGGCGCCGCGGTGGCGGTCTGGACCACGCCGGAGAGCGTCGAAGCGGGGGCGGTGTTCGCCG
AGATCGGCCCGCGCATGGCCGAGTTGAGCGGTTCCCGGCTGGCCGCGCAGCAACAGATGGAAGGCCTCCT
GGCGCCGCACCGGCCCAAGGAGCCCGCGTGGTTCCTGGCCACCGTCGGCGTCTCGCCCGACCACCAGGGC
AAGGGTCTGGGCAGCGCCGTCGTGCTCCCCGGAGTGGAGGCGGCCGAGCGCGCCGGGGTGCCCGCCTTCC
TGGAGACCTCCGCGCCCCGCAACCTCCCCTTCTACGAGCGGCTCGGCTTCACCGTCACCGCCGACGTCGA
GGTGCCCGAAGGACCGCGCACCTGGTGCATGACCCGCAAGCCCGGTGCCTGACTCGAGGGATCCAGACAT
GATAAGATACATTGATGAGTTTGGACAAACCACAACTAGAATGCAGTGAAAAAAATGCTTTATTTGTGAA
ATTTGTGATGCTATTGCTTTATTTGTAACCATTATAAGCTGCAATAAACAAGTTAACAACAACAATTGCA
TTCATTTTATGTTTCAGGTTCAGGGGGAGGTGTGGGAGGTTTTTTAAAGCAAGTAAAACCTCTACAAATG
TGGTATGGCTGATTATGATCAGTCGACCGATGCCCTTGAGAGCCTTCAACCCAGTCAGCTCCTTCCGGTG
GGCGCGGGGCATGACTATCGTCGCCGCACTTATGACTGTCTTCTTTATCATGCAACTCGTAGGACAGGTG
CCGGCAGCGCTCTGGGTCATTTTCGGCGAGGACCGCTTTCGCTGGAGCGCGACGATGATCGGCCTGTCGC
TTGCGGTATTCGGAATCTTGCACGCCCTCGCTCAAGCCTTCGTCACTGGTCCCGCCACCAAACGTTTCGG
CGAGAAGCAGGCCATTATCGCCGGCATGGCGGCCGACGCGCTGGGCTACGTCTTGCTGGCGTTCGCGACG
CGAGGCTGGATGGCCTTCCCCATTATGATTCTTCTCGCTTCCGGCGGCATCGGGATGCCCGCGTTGCAGG
CCATGCTGTCCAGGCAGGTAGATGACGACCATCAGGGACAGCTTCAAGGCCAGCAAAAGGCCAGGAACCG
TAAAAAGGCCGCGTTGCTGGCGTTTTTCCATAGGCTCCGCCCCCCTGACGAGCATCACAAAAATCGACGC
TCAAGTCAGAGGTGGCGAAACCCGACAGGACTATAAAGATACCAGGCGTTTCCCCCTGGAAGCTCCCTCG
TGCGCTCTCCTGTTCCGACCCTGCCGCTTACCGGATACCTGTCCGCCTTTCTCCCTTCGGGAAGCGTGGC
GCTTTCTCATAGCTCACGCTGTAGGTATCTCAGTTCGGTGTAGGTCGTTCGCTCCAAGCTGGGCTGTGTG
CACGAACCCCCCGTTCAGCCCGACCGCTGCGCCTTATCCGGTAACTATCGTCTTGAGTCCAACCCGGTAA
GACACGACTTATCGCCACTGGCAGCAGCCACTGGTAACAGGATTAGCAGAGCGAGGTATGTAGGCGGTGC
TACAGAGTTCTTGAAGTGGTGGCCTAACTACGGCTACACTAGAAGGACAGTATTTGGTATCTGCGCTCTG
CTGAAGCCAGTTACCTTCGGAAAAAGAGTTGGTAGCTCTTGATCCGGCAAACAAACCACCGCTGGTAGCG
GTGGTTTTTTTGTTTGCAAGCAGCAGATTACGCGCAGAAAAAAAGGATCTCAAGAAGATCCTTTGATCTT
TTCTACGGGGTCTGACGCTCAGTGGAACGAAAACTCACGTTAAGGGATTTTGGTCATGAGATTATCAAAA
AGGATCTTCACCTAGATCCTTTTAAATTAAAAATGAAGTTTTAAATCAATCTAAAGTATATATGAGTAAA
CTTGGTCTGACAGTTACCAATGCTTAATCAGTGAGGCACCTATCTCAGCGATCTGTCTATTTCGTTCATC
CATAGTTGCCTGACTCCCCGTCGTGTAGATAACTACGATACGGGAGGGCTTACCATCTGGCCCCAGTGCT
GCAATGATACCGCGAGACCCACGCTCACCGGCTCCAGATTTATCAGCAATAAACCAGCCAGCCGGAAGGG
CCGAGCGCAGAAGTGGTCCTGCAACTTTATCCGCCTCCATCCAGTCTATTAATTGTTGCCGGGAAGCTAG
AGTAAGTAGTTCGCCAGTTAATAGTTTGCGCAACGTTGTTGCCATTGCTGCAGGCATCGTGGTGTCACGC
TCGTCGTTTGGTATGGCTTCATTCAGCTCCGGTTCCCAACGATCAAGGCGAGTTACATGATCCCCCATGT
TGTGCAAAAAAGCGGTTAGCTCCTTCGGTCCTCCGATCGTTGTCAGAAGTAAGTTGGCCGCAGTGTTATC
ACTCATGGTTATGGCAGCACTGCATAATTCTCTTACTGTCATGCCATCCGTAAGATGCTTTTCTGTGACT
GGTGAGTACTCAACCAAGTCATTCTGAGAATAGTGTATGCGGCGACCGAGTTGCTCTTGCCCGGCGTCAA
CACGGGATAATACCGCGCCACATAGCAGAACTTTAAAAGTGCTCATCATTGGAAAACGTTCTTCGGGGCG
AAAACTCTCAAGGATCTTACCGCTGTTGAGATCCAGTTCGATGTAACCCACTCGTGCACCCAACTGATCT
TCAGCATCTTTTACTTTCACCAGCGTTTCTGGGTGAGCAAAAACAGGAAGGCAAAATGCCGCAAAAAAGG
GAATAAGGGCGACACGGAAATGTTGAATACTCATACTCTTCCTTTTTCAATATTATTGAAGCATTTATCA
GGGTTATTGTCTCATGAGCGGATACATATTTGAATGTATTTAGAAAAATAAACAAATAGGGGTTCCGCGC
ACATTTCCCCGAAAAGTGCCACCTGACGTCTAAGAAACCATTATTATCATGACATTAACCTATAAAAATA
GGCGTATCACGAGGCCCTTTCGTCTTCAAGAATTAATTCTATATTCTAAAAACACAAATGATACTTCTAA
AAAAAAATCATGAATGGCATCAACTCTGAATCAAATCTTTGCAGATGCACCTACTTCTCATTTCCACTGT
CACATCATTTTTCCAGATCTAAAAAAGCACCGACTCGGTGCCACTTTTTCAAGTTGATAACGGACTAGCC
TTATTTTAACTTGCTATTTCTAGCTCTAAAACTACATAACGAATAAAAAAGGATTTAAGTGCAAATGGTA
AAAAAGTGTCGAGTTTTTCTTGAGTTGATTGTGCTGTAATGAGACTCTGCATTCGGCATTTGACTCGGCT
TTTCCTACTCGTGCCGTATTTCAGGCTGCAAGTCGAACAGATCTCGCTGCCTGTTATGTGGCCCACAAAC
CAAGACACGTTTTATGGCCATTAAAGCTGGCTGATCGTCGCCAAACACCAAATACATAATGAATATGTAC
ACATTCGAGAAAGAAGCGATCAAAGAAGCGTCTTCGGGCGGAGTAGGAGAATGCGGAGGAGAAGGAGAAC
GAGCTGATCTAGTATCTCTCCACAATCCAATGCCAACTGACCAACTGGCCATATTCGGAGCAATTTGAAG
CCAATTTCCATCGCCTGGCGATCGCTCCATTCTTGGCTATATGTTTTTCACCGTTACCCGGGGCCATTTT
CAAAGACTCGTCGGCAAGATAAGATTGTGTCACTCGCTGTCTCTCTTCATTTGTCGAAGAATGCTGAGGA
ATTTCGCGATGACGTCGGCGAGTATTTTGAAGAATGAGAATAATTTGTATTTATACGAAAATCAGTTAGT
GGAATTTTCTACAAAAACATGTTATCTATAGATAATTTTGTTGCAAAATATGTTGACTATGACAAAGATT
GTATGTATATCTTTAATGTATTCTCATTTTCTTATGTATTTATAATGGCAATGATGATACTGATGATATT
TTAAGATGATGCCAGACCAAAAGGCTTGAATTTCTGCGTCTTTTGCCGAACGCAGTGCATGTGCAATTGT
TGTTTTTTGGAATATTCAATTTTCGGACTGTCCGCTTTGATTTCAGTTTCTTGGCTTATTCAAAAAGCAA
AGTAAAGCCAAAAAAGCGAGATGGCAATACCAAATGCGGCAAAACGGTAGTGGAAGGAAAGGGGTGCGGG
GCAGCGGAAGGAAGGGTGGGGCGGGGCGTGGCGGGGTCTGTGGCTGGGCGCGACGTCACCGACGTTGGAG
CCACTCCTTTGACCATGTGTGCGTGTGTGTATTATTCGTGTCTCGCCACTCGCCGGTTGTTTTTTTCTTT
TTATGCTGCGCTCTCTCTAGCGCCATCTCGCTTACGC
